>Addgene plasmid #77970 | TTBK2 gRNA (BRDN0001146661) | addgene full sequence | sequence record 188752 | Addgene Assembled Sequence
CCCGGGTGCAAAGATGGATAAAGTTTTAAACAGAGAGGAATCTTTGCAGCTAATGGACCTTCTAGGTCTT
GAAAGGAGTGGGAATTGGCTCCGGTGCCCGTCAGTGGGCAGAGCGCACATCGCCCACAGTCCCCGAGAAG
TTGGGGGGAGGGGTCGGCAATTGATCCGGTGCCTAGAGAAGGTGGCGCGGGGTAAACTGGGAAAGTGATG
TCGTGTACTGGCTCCGCCTTTTTCCCGAGGGTGGGGGAGAACCGTATATAAGTGCAGTAGTCGCCGTGAA
CGTTCTTTTTCGCAACGGGTTTGCCGCCAGAACACAGGTAAGTGCCGTGTGTGGTTCCCGCGGGCCTGGC
CTCTTTACGGGTTATGGCCCTTGCGTGCCTTGAATTACTTCCACCTGGCTGCAGTACGTGATTCTTGATC
CCGAGCTTCGGGTTGGAAGTGGGTGGGAGAGTTCGAGGCCTTGCGCTTAAGGAGCCCCTTCGCCTCGTGC
TTGAGTTGAGGCCTGGCCTGGGCGCTGGGGCCGCCGCGTGCGAATCTGGTGGCACCTTCGCGCCTGTCTC
GCTGCTTTCGATAAGTCTCTAGCCATTTAAAATTTTTGATGACCTGCTGCGACGCTTTTTTTCTGGCAAG
ATAGTCTTGTAAATGCGGGCCAAGATCTGCACACTGGTATTTCGGTTTTTGGGGCCGCGGGCGGCGACGG
GGCCCGTGCGTCCCAGCGCACATGTTCGGCGAGGCGGGGCCTGCGAGCGCGGCCACCGAGAATCGGACGG
GGGTAGTCTCAAGCTGGCCGGCCTGCTCTGGTGCCTGGCCTCGCGCCGCCGTGTATCGCCCCGCCCTGGG
CGGCAAGGCTGGCCCGGTCGGCACCAGTTGCGTGAGCGGAAAGATGGCCGCTTCCCGGCCCTGCTGCAGG
GAGCTCAAAATGGAGGACGCGGCGCTCGGGAGAGCGGGCGGGTGAGTCACCCACACAAAGGAAAAGGGCC
TTTCCGTCCTCAGCCGTCGCTTCATGTGACTCCACGGAGTACCGGGCGCCGTCCAGGCACCTCGATTAGT
TCTCGAGCTTTTGGAGTACGTCGTCTTTAGGTTGGGGGGAGGGGTTTTATGCGATGGAGTTTCCCCACAC
TGAGTGGGTGGAGACTGAAGTTAGGCCAGCTTGGCACTTGATGTAATTCTCCTTGGAATTTGCCCTTTTT
GAGTTTGGATCTTGGTTCATTCTCAAGCCTCAGACAGTGGTTCAAAGTTTTTTTCTTCCATTTCAGGTGT
CGTGACGTACGGCCACCATGACCGAGTACAAGCCCACGGTGCGCCTCGCCACCCGCGACGACGTCCCCAG
GGCCGTACGCACCCTCGCCGCCGCGTTCGCCGACTACCCCGCCACGCGCCACACCGTCGATCCGGACCGC
CACATCGAGCGGGTCACCGAGCTGCAAGAACTCTTCCTCACGCGCGTCGGGCTCGACATCGGCAAGGTGT
GGGTCGCGGACGACGGCGCCGCCGTGGCGGTCTGGACCACGCCGGAGAGCGTCGAAGCGGGGGCGGTGTT
CGCCGAGATCGGCCCGCGCATGGCCGAGTTGAGCGGTTCCCGGCTGGCCGCGCAGCAACAGATGGAAGGC
CTCCTGGCGCCGCACCGGCCCAAGGAGCCCGCGTGGTTCCTGGCCACCGTCGGAGTCTCGCCCGACCACC
AGGGCAAGGGTCTGGGCAGCGCCGTCGTGCTCCCCGGAGTGGAGGCGGCCGAGCGCGCCGGGGTGCCCGC
CTTCCTGGAGACCTCCGCGCCCCGCAACCTCCCCTTCTACGAGCGGCTCGGCTTCACCGTCACCGCCGAC
GTCGAGGTGCCCGAAGGACCGCGCACCTGGTGCATGACCCGCAAGCCCGGTGCCTGAACGCGTTAAGTCG
ACAATCAACCTCTGGATTACAAAATTTGTGAAAGATTGACTGGTATTCTTAACTATGTTGCTCCTTTTAC
GCTATGTGGATACGCTGCTTTAATGCCTTTGTATCATGCTATTGCTTCCCGTATGGCTTTCATTTTCTCC
TCCTTGTATAAATCCTGGTTGCTGTCTCTTTATGAGGAGTTGTGGCCCGTTGTCAGGCAACGTGGCGTGG
TGTGCACTGTGTTTGCTGACGCAACCCCCACTGGTTGGGGCATTGCCACCACCTGTCAGCTCCTTTCCGG
GACTTTCGCTTTCCCCCTCCCTATTGCCACGGCGGAACTCATCGCCGCCTGCCTTGCCCGCTGCTGGACA
GGGGCTCGGCTGTTGGGCACTGACAATTCCGTGGTGTTGTCGGGGAAATCATCGTCCTTTCCTTGGCTGC
TCGCCTGTGTTGCCACCTGGATTCTGCGCGGGACGTCCTTCTGCTACGTCCCTTCGGCCCTCAATCCAGC
GGACCTTCCTTCCCGCGGCCTGCTGCCGGCTCTGCGGCCTCTTCCGCGTCTTCGCCTTCGCCCTCAGACG
AGTCGGATCTCCCTTTGGGCCGCCTCCCCGCGTCGACTTTAAGACCAATGACTTACAAGGCAGCTGTAGA
TCTTAGCCACTTTTTAAAAGAAAAGGGGGGACTGGAAGGGCTAATTCACTCCCAACGAAGACAAGATCTG
CTTTTTGCTTGTACTGGGTCTCTCTGGTTAGACCAGATCTGAGCCTGGGAGCTCTCTGGCTAACTAGGGA
ACCCACTGCTTAAGCCTCAATAAAGCTTGCCTTGAGTGCTTCAAGTAGTGTGTGCCCGTCTGTTGTGTGA
CTCTGGTAACTAGAGATCCCTCAGACCCTTTTAGTCAGTGTGGAAAATCTCTAGCAGTACGTATAGTAGT
TCATGTCATCTTATTATTCAGTATTTATAACTTGCAAAGAAATGAATATCAGAGAGTGAGAGGAACTTGT
TTATTGCAGCTTATAATGGTTACAAATAAAGCAATAGCATCACAAATTTCACAAATAAAGCATTTTTTTC
ACTGCATTCTAGTTGTGGTTTGTCCAAACTCATCAATGTATCTTATCATGTCTGGCTCTAGCTATCCCGC
CCCTAACTCCGCCCATCCCGCCCCTAACTCCGCCCAGTTCCGCCCATTCTCCGCCCCATGGCTGACTAAT
TTTTTTTATTTATGCAGAGGCCGAGGCCGCCTCGGCCTCTGAGCTATTCCAGAAGTAGTGAGGAGGCTTT
TTTGGAGGCCTAGGGACGTACCCAATTCGCCCTATAGTGAGTCGTATTACGCGCGCTCACTGGCCGTCGT
TTTACAACGTCGTGACTGGGAAAACCCTGGCGTTACCCAACTTAATCGCCTTGCAGCACATCCCCCTTTC
GCCAGCTGGCGTAATAGCGAAGAGGCCCGCACCGATCGCCCTTCCCAACAGTTGCGCAGCCTGAATGGCG
AATGGG
[124 nt withheld, positions 3367-3490]
C
[91 nt withheld, positions 3492-3582]
A
[49 nt withheld, positions 3584-3632]
CCTTTGACGTTGGAGTCCACGTTCTTT
[37 nt withheld, positions 3660-3696]
ACCCTATCTCGGTCTATTCTTTTGATTTATAAGGGATTTTGCCGATTTCGGCCTATTGGTTAAAAAATGA
GCTGATTTAACAAAAATTTAACGCGAATTTTAACAAAATATTAACGCTTACAATTTAGGTGGCACTTTTC
GGGGAAATGTGCGCGGAACCCCTATTTGTTTATTTTTCTAAATACATTCAAATATGTATCCGCTCATGAG
ACAATAACCCTGATAAATGCTTCAATAATATTGAAAAAGGAAGAGTATGAGTATTCAACATTTCCGTGTC
GCCCTTATTCCCTTTTTTGCGGCATTTTGCCTTCCTGTTTTTGCTCACCCAGAAACGCTGGTGAAAGTAA
AAGATGCTGAAGATCAGTTGGGTGCACGAGTGGGTTACATCGAACTGGATCTCAACAGCGGTAAGATCCT
TGAGAGTTTTCGCCCCGAAGAACGTTTTCCAATGATGAGCACTTTTAAAGTTCTGCTATGTGGCGCGGTA
TTATCCCGTATTGACGCCGGGCAAGAGCAACTCGGTCGCCGCATACACTATTCTCAGAATGACTTGGTTG
AGTACTCACCAGTCACAGAAAAGCATCTTACGGATGGCATGACAGTAAGAGAATTATGCAGTGCTGCCAT
AACCATGAGTGATAACACTGCGGCCAACTTACTTCTGACAACGATCGGAGGACCGAAGGAGCTAACCGCT
TTTTTGCACAACATGGGGGATCATGTAACTCGCCTTGATCGTTGGGAACCGGAGCTGAATGAAGCCATAC
CAAACGACGAGCGTGACACCACGATGCCTGTAGCAATGGCAACAACGTTGCGCAAACTATTAACTGGCGA
ACTACTTACTCTAGCTTCCCGGCAACAATTAATAGACTGGATGGAGGCGGATAAAGTTGCAGGACCACTT
CTGCGCTCGGCCCTTCCGGCTGGCTGGTTTATTGCTGATAAATCTGGAGCCGGTGAGCGTGGGTCTCGCG
GTATCATTGCAGCACTGGGGCCAGATGGTAAGCCCTCCCGTATCGTAGTTATCTACACGACGGGGAGTCA
GGCAACTATGGATGAACGAAATAGACAGATCGCTGAGATAGGTGCCTCACTGATTAAGCATTGGTAACTG
TCAGACCAAGTTTACTCATATATACTTTAGATTGATTTAAAACTTCATTTTTAATTTAAAAGGATCTAGG
TGAAGATCCTTTTTGATAATCTCATGACCAAAATCCCTTAACGTGAGTTTTCGTTCCACTGAGCGTCAGA
CCCCGTAGAAAAGATCAAAGGATCTTCTTGAGATCCTTTTTTTCTGCGCGTAATCTGCTGCTTGCAAACA
AAAAAACCACCGCTACCAGCGGTGGTTTGTTTGCCGGATCAAGAGCTACCAACTCTTTTTCCGAAGGTAA
CTGGCTTCAGCAGAGCGCAGATACCAAATACTGTTCTTCTAGTGTAGCCGTAGTTAGGCCACCACTTCAA
GAACTCTGTAGCACCGCCTACATACCTCGCTCTGCTAATCCTGTTACCAGTGGCTGCTGCCAGTGGCGAT
AAGTCGTGTCTTACCGGGTTGGACTCAAGACGATAGTTACCGGATAAGGCGCAGCGGTCGGGCTGAACGG
GGGGTTCGTGCACACAGCCCAGCTTGGAGCGAACGACCTACACCGAACTGAGATACCTACAGCGTGAGCT
ATGAGAAAGCGCCACGCTTCCCGAAGGGAGAAAGGCGGACAGGTATCCGGTAAGCGGCAGGGTCGGAACA
GGAGAGCGCACGAGGGAGCTTCCAGGGGGAAACGCCTGGTATCTTTATAGTCCTGTCGGGTTTCGCCACC
TCTGACTTGAGCGTCGATTTTTGTGATGCTCGTCAGGGGGGCGGAGCCTATGGAAAAACGCCAGCAACGC
GGCCTTTTTACGGTTCCTGGCCTTTTGCTGGCCTTTTGCTCACATGTTCTTTCCTGCGTTATCCCCTGAT
TCTGTGGATAACCGTATTACCGCCTTTGAGTGAGCTGATACCGCTCGCCGCAGCCGAACGACCGAGCGCA
GCGAGTCAGTGAGCGAGGAAGCGGAAGAGCGCCCAATACGCAAACCGCCTCTCCCCGCGCGTTGGCCGAT
TCATTAATGCAGCTGGCACGACAGGTTTCCCGACTGGAAAGCGGGCAGTGAGCGCAACGCAATTAATGTG
AGTTAGCTCACTCATTAGGCACCCCAGGCTTTACACTTTATGCTTCCGGCTCGTATGTTGTGTGGAATTG
TGAGCGGATAACAATTTCACACAGGAAACAGCTATGACCATGATTACGCCAAGCGCGCAATTAACCCTCA
CTAAAGGGAACAAAAGCTGGAGCTGCAAGCTTAATGTAGTCTTATGCAATACTCTTGTAGTCTTGCAACA
TGGTAACGATGAGTTAGCAACATGCCTTACAAGGAGAGAAAAAGCACCGTGCATGCCGATTGGTGGAAGT
AAGGTGGTACGATCGTGCCTTATTAGGAAGGCAACAGACGGGTCTGACATGGATTGGACGAACCACTGAA
TTGCCGCATTGCAGAGATATTGTATTTAAGTGCCTAGCTCGATACATAAACGGGTCTCTCTGGTTAGACC
AGATCTGAGCCTGGGAGCTCTCTGGCTAACTAGGGAACCCACTGCTTAAGCCTCAATAAAGCTTGCCTTG
AGTGCTTCAAGTAGTGTGTGCCCGTCTGTTGTGTGACTCTGGTAACTAGAGATCCCTCAGACCCTTTTAG
TCAGTGTGGAAAATCTCTAGCAGTGGCGCCCGAACAGGGACTTGAAAGCGAAAGGGAAACCAGAGGAGCT
CTCTCGACGCAGGACTCGGCTTGCTGAAGCGCGCACGGCAAGAGGCGAGGGGCGGCGACTGGTGAGTACG
CCAAAAATTTTGACTAGCGGAGGCTAGAAGGAGAGAGATGGGTGCGAGAGCGTCAGTATTAAGCGGGGGA
GAATTAGATCGCGATGGGAAAAAATTCGGTTAAGGCCAGGGGGAAAGAAAAAATATAAATTAAAACATAT
AGTATGGGCAAGCAGGGAGCTAGAACGATTCGCAGTTAATCCTGGCCTGTTAGAAACATCAGAAGGCTGT
AGACAAATACTGGGACAGCTACAACCATCCCTTCAGACAGGATCAGAAGAACTTAGATCATTATATAATA
CAGTAGCAACCCTCTATTGTGTGCATCAAAGGATAGAGATAAAAGACACCAAGGAAGCTTTAGACAAGAT
AGAGGAAGAGCAAAACAAAAGTAAGACCACCGCACAGCAAGCGGCCGCTGATCTTCAGACCTGGAGGAGG
AGATATGAGGGACAATTGGAGAAGTGAATTATATAAATATAAAGTAGTAAAAATTGAACCATTAGGAGTA
GCACCCACCAAGGCAAAGAGAAGAGTGGTGCAGAGAGAAAAAAGAGCAGTGGGAATAGGAGCTTTGTTCC
TTGGGTTCTTGGGAGCAGCAGGAAGCACTATGGGCGCAGCGTCAATGACGCTGACGGTACAGGCCAGACA
ATTATTGTCTGGTATAGTGCAGCAGCAGAACAATTTGCTGAGGGCTATTGAGGCGCAACAGCATCTGTTG
CAACTCACAGTCTGGGGCATCAAGCAGCTCCAGGCAAGAATCCTGGCTGTGGAAAGATACCTAAAGGATC
AACAGCTCCTGGGGATTTGGGGTTGCTCTGGAAAACTCATTTGCACCACTGCTGTGCCTTGGAATGCTAG
TTGGAGTAATAAATCTCTGGAACAGATTTGGAATCACACGACCTGGATGGAGTGGGACAGAGAAATTAAC
AATTACACAAGCTTAATACACTCCTTAATTGAAGAATCGCAAAACCAGCAAGAAAAGAATGAACAAGAAT
TATTGGAATTAGATAAATGGGCAAGTTTGTGGAATTGGTTTAACATAACAAATTGGCTGTGGTATATAAA
ATTATTCATAATGATAGTAGGAGGCTTGGTAGGTTTAAGAATAGTTTTTGCTGTACTTTCTATAGTGAAT
AGAGTTAGGCAGGGATATTCACCATTATCGTTTCAGACCCACCTCCCAACCCCGAGGGGACCCAGAGAGG
GCCTATTTCCCATGATTCCTTCATATTTGCATATACGATACAAGGCTGTTAGAGAGATAATTAGAATTAA
TTTGACTGTAAACACAAAGATATTAGTACAAAATACGTGACGTAGAAAGTAATAATTTCTTGGGTAGTTT
GCAGTTTTAAAATTATGTTTTAAAATGGACTATCATATGCTTACCGTAACTTGAAAGTATTTCGATTTCT
TGGCTTTATATATCTTGTGGAAAGGACGAAACACCGGGCAGAAGGACCCCTTACAGGTTTTAGAGCTAGA
AATAGCAAGTTAAAATAAGGCTAGTCCGTTATCAACTTGAAAAAGTGGCACCGAGTCGGTGCTTTTTTAA
GCTTGGCGTAACTAGATCTTGAGACAAATGGCAGTATTCATCCACAATTTTAAAAGAAAAGGGGGGATTG
GGGGGTACAGTGCAGGGGAAAGAATAGTAGACATAATAGCAACAGACATACAAACTAAAGAATTACAAAA
ACAAATTACAAAAATTCAAAATTTTCGGGTTTATTACAGGGACAGCAGAGATCCACTTTGGCGCCGGCTC
GAGGGGG
Features (pLannotate 1.2.2; 29 found; start..end, strand, type, name):
     14..80      +  CDS            small t antigen (fragment): SV40 (simian virus 40) small t antigen
    106..317     +  promoter       EF-1α core promoter: core promoter for human elongation factor EF-1α
    318..1256    +  intron         EF-1α intron A: intron upstream of the start codon of human EF-1α
   1278..1877    +  CDS            PuroR (fragment): puromycin N-acetyltransferase; pac from Streptomyces; confers resistance to puromycin
   1893..2481    +  misc_feature   WPRE: woodchuck hepatitis virus posttranscriptional regulatory element
   2532..2551    +  misc_feature   cPPT/CTS (fragment): central polypurine tract and central termination sequence of HIV-1
   2553..2786    +  LTR            3' LTR (ΔU3): self-inactivating 3' long terminal repeat (LTR) from HIV-1
   2864..2985    +  polyA_signal   SV40 poly(A) signal: SV40 polyadenylation signal
   3025..3160    +  rep_origin     SV40 ori: SV40 origin of replication
   3181..3199    -  promoter       T7 promoter: promoter for bacteriophage T7 RNA polymerase
   3207..3362    +  CDS            lacZα (fragment): LacZα fragment of β-galactosidase; lacZ fragment
   3367..3795    +  rep_origin     f1 ori (sequence partly withheld): f1 bacteriophage origin of replication; arrow indicates direction of (+) strand synthesis
   3848..3952    +  promoter       AmpR promoter: bla
   3953..4813    +  CDS            AmpR: β-lactamase; bla; confers resistance to ampicillin, carbenicillin, and related antibiotics
   4984..5572    +  rep_origin     ori: high-copy-number ColE1/pMB1/pBR322/pUC origin of replication
   5755..5847    +  CDS            lacI (fragment): lac repressor; lacI; The lac repressor binds to the lac operator to inhibit transcription in E. coli. This inhibition can be relieved by adding lactose or isopropyl-β-D-thiogalactopyranoside (IPTG).
   5860..5881    +  protein_bind   CAP binding site: CAP binding activates transcription in the presence of cAMP. E. coli catabolite activator protein
   5896..5926    +  promoter       lac promoter: promoter for the E. coli lac operon
   5934..5950    +  protein_bind   lac operator: The lac repressor binds to the lac operator to inhibit transcription in E. coli. This inhibition can be relieved by adding lactose or isopropyl-β-D-thiogalactopyranoside (IPTG). lac repressor encoded by lacI
   5995..6013    +  promoter       T3 promoter: promoter for bacteriophage T3 RNA polymerase
   6041..6267    +  promoter       RSV promoter: Rous sarcoma virus enhancer/promoter
   6268..6448    +  LTR            5' LTR (truncated): truncated 5' long terminal repeat (LTR) from HIV-1
   6495..6620    +  misc_feature   HIV-1 Ψ: packaging signal of human immunodeficiency virus type 1
   6604..6967    +  CDS            HIV-1 gag (fragment): gag protein from human immunodeficiency virus 1; gag
   7113..7346    +  misc_feature   RRE: The Rev response element (RRE) of HIV-1 allows for Rev-dependent mRNA export from the nucleus to the cytoplasm.
   7723..7749    +  CDS            Rev (fragment): human immunodeficiency virus 1 (HIV-1) Rev protein; rev; enhances nuclear export of unspliced and incompletely spliced viral mRNAs
   7753..7993    +  promoter       U6 promoter: RNA polymerase III promoter for human U6 snRNA
   8023..8098    +  misc_RNA       gRNA scaffold: guide RNA scaffold for the Streptococcus pyogenes CRISPR/Cas9 system
   8154..8271    +  misc_feature   cPPT/CTS: central polypurine tract and central termination sequence of HIV-1
