[The description below was written by a language model from this plasmid's Addgene catalogue record and pLannotate feature annotations shown in this document.]
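Description:
TTBK2 gRNA (BRDN0001146661) is a third-generation lentiviral CRISPR guide plasmid built on the lentiGuide-Puro backbone, carrying a single guide RNA directed against human TTBK2 (tau tubulin kinase 2, also known as SCA11), designed against the NM_173500.3 reference transcript. It is propagated in E. coli as a high-copy plasmid through a ColE1/pUC-type origin with ampicillin selection from the bla gene. The backbone also retains an f1 origin, an SV40 origin and poly(A) signal, and lac, T7 and T3 promoter remnants from the parental cloning vector.

The viral cassette begins with an RSV promoter fused to a truncated HIV-1 5' LTR, which makes genomic RNA production in packaging cells Tat-independent. It is followed by the Ψ packaging signal with a gag fragment and the Rev response element for Rev-dependent nuclear export. Within the transfer region, a human U6 RNA polymerase III promoter drives the targeting spacer joined to the Streptococcus pyogenes Cas9 gRNA scaffold. A cPPT/CTS element that aids nuclear import of the provirus lies downstream. An EF-1α core promoter with its intron A then expresses puromycin N-acetyltransferase so that transduced mammalian cells can be selected, and a WPRE boosts transcript expression. The cassette ends in a self-inactivating ΔU3 3' LTR, which disables LTR promoter activity after integration.

The plasmid does not encode Cas9, so it must be used with a separate Cas9 vector or in cells that already express the nuclease. It is one clone from a human kinome guide collection based on optimized sgRNA design rules, and is suited to knocking out TTBK2 in human cells.
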