Addgene plasmid #77970: TTBK2 gRNA (BRDN0001146661)
Purpose: 3rd generation lentiviral gRNA plasmid targeting human TTBK2
Depositing lab: John Doench & David Root. Depositing organization: Broad Institute. Publication: Optimized sgRNA design to maximize activity and minimize off-target effects of CRISPR-Cas9. Doench JG, Fusi N, Sullender M, Hegde M, Vaimberg EW, Donovan KF, Smith I, Tothova Z, Wilen C, Orchard R, Virgin HW, Listgarten J, Root DE. Nat Biotechnol. 2016 Jan 18. doi: 10.1038/nbt.3437. PubMed 26780180.
Backbone
  Vector backbone: lentiGuide-Puro
  Backbone manufacturer: Zhang Lab (Addgene plasmid # 52963)
  Vector type: Mammalian Expression, Lentiviral, CRISPR
  Selectable markers: Puromycin
Growth in bacteria
  Bacterial resistance: Ampicillin, 100 μg/mL
  Growth temperature: 37°C
  Growth strain: DH5alpha
  Copy number: High Copy
Gene/Insert
  Gene/Insert name: TTBK2 (alt names: TTBK2; NM_173500.3)
  gRNA/shRNA sequence: GGCAGAAGGACCCCTTACAG
  Species: H. sapiens (human)
  Entrez Gene: TTBK2 (a.k.a. TTBK, SCA11, KIAA0847)
  Promoter: hU6
  Cloning method: Unknown
  Sequencing primers: 5′ U6-F; 3′ pS2-R
Terms and licenses: Academic/Nonprofit Terms; Industry Terms: Not Available to Industry
Depositor comments: The gRNA was designed to target the following Genbank reference sequence(s): NM_173500.3. Note that this plasmid does NOT contain Cas9. It should be used in conjunction with lentiCas9-Blast (Addgene #52962) or otherwise with cell lines already expressing Cas9. Browse the full kinome gRNA library at http://www.addgene.org/pooled-library/broadgpp-human-kinome/ or visit http://www.broadinstitute.org/rnai/public/ for detailed protocols and information.
How to cite: TTBK2 gRNA (BRDN0001146661) was a gift from John Doench & David Root (Addgene plasmid # 77970 ; http://n2t.net/addgene:77970 ; RRID:Addgene_77970)
