>Addgene plasmid #77970 | TTBK2 gRNA (BRDN0001146661) | depositor partial sequence | sequence record 145430 | Target Sequence
GGCAGAAGGACCCCTTACAG
