>Addgene plasmid #77970 | TTBK2 gRNA (BRDN0001146661) | addgene partial sequence | sequence record 188751 | hU6-F
NCCNTANGTGACGTAGAAAGTAATAATTTCTTGGGTAGTTTGCAGTTTTAAAATTATGTTTTAAAATGGA
CTATCATATGCTTACCGTAACTTGAAAGTATTTCGATTTCTTGGCTTTATATATCTTGTGGAAAGGACGA
AACACCGGGCAGAAGGACCCCTTACAGGTTTTAGAGCTAGAAATAGCAAGTTAAAATAAGGCTAGTCCGT
TATCAACTTGAAAAAGTGGCACCGAGTCGGTGCTTTTTTAAGCTTGGCGTAACTAGATCTTGAGACAAAT
GGCAGTATTCATCCACAATTTTAAAAGAAAAGGGGGGATTGGGGGGTACAGTGCAGGGGAAAGAATAGTA
GACATAATAGCAACAGACATACAAACTAAAGAATTACAAAAACAAATTACAAAAATTCAAAATTTTCGGG
TTTATTACAGGGACAGCAGAGATNCACTTTGGCGCCGGCTCGAGGGGGCCCGGGTGCAAAGATGGATAAA
GNTTTAAACAGAGAGGAATCTTTTGCAGCTAATGGACCTTCTAGGTCTTGAAAGGAGTGGGAATTGGCTC
CGGTGCCCGT
